>Addgene plasmid #152926 | pGBW-m4134335 | addgene full sequence | sequence record 332022 | Addgene NGS Result
CACCATGTCTGCCGACGCACAGTCGTTCCTGAATAGAGTTTGTGGTGTATCCGCGGCCCGGCTAACTCCA
TGCGGAACCGGGACGAGCACAGATGTGGTGTACCGAGCTTTTGATATCTATAACGACAAAGTCGCTGGCT
TCGCCAAGTTTCTTAAGACCAACTGTTGCAGGTTCCAAGAGAAAGACGAAGATGATAATCTCATAGACTC
ATACTTTGTGGTTAAGCGTCACACTTTTAGTAATTATCAGCATGAGGAAACAATTTATAACTTGCTGAAG
GACTGCCCTGCCGTAGCAAAACACGACTTCTTTAAATTCCGCATCGATGGCGATATGGTCCCGCATATTA
GCAGACAGCGGTTAACCAAGTACACTATGGCAGACCTGGTGTACGCCCTGCGACACTTCGACGAGGGAAA
CTGTGACACGTTAAAAGAAATCCTCGTGACTTATAATTGTTGCGATGACGATTATTTCAACAAGAAAGAT
TGGTACGATTTTGTCGAGAATCCCGATATACTCAGAGTGTACGCTAACCTGGGGGAAAGGGTTCGCCAGG
CACTATTGAAGACAGTCCAATTTTGCGACGCGATGCGGAATGCCGGCATTGTGGGTGTCCTGACACTTGA
TAACCAGGACCTGAATGGCAACTGGTATGACTTTGGAGATTTCATTCAGACCACGCCCGGGTCCGGAGTA
CCTGTCGTTGACTCTTACTACTCACTTCTGATGCCAATCCTAACCTTAACCCGAGCTCTCACAGCTGAGA
GTCACGTGGACACCGACCTCACAAAACCGTATATCAAGTGGGATTTGCTGAAGTACGATTTCACGGAAGA
GAGGTTAAAGCTCTTTGATCGTTATTTCAAATACTGGGACCAGACTTATCATCCCAACTGTGTGAATTGT
CTGGACGACAGATGCATACTTCATTGTGCCAATTTCAATGTACTGTTTAGCACAGTGTTCCCACCAACTT
CGTTTGGTCCTCTAGTGCGCAAAATCTTTGTGGATGGGGTGCCCTTCGTTGTTTCCACAGGCTATCACTT
TCGTGAGCTCGGCGTAGTTCACAACCAAGATGTCAACCTGCATTCTTCCAGGTTAAGTTTTAAGGAACTT
CTGGTGTATGCCGCAGACCCTGCGATGCACGCTGCAAGCGGTAATTTGTTGCTGGATAAGCGGACCACGT
GCTTCAGCGTGGCGGCTTTAACAAATAACGTTGCCTTCCAAACCGTCAAGCCTGGCAACTTCAATAAAGA
TTTCTACGATTTCGCCGTCAGTAAAGGGTTTTTTAAGGAGGGATCAAGCGTAGAATTGAAACATTTTTTC
TTTGCTCAGGACGGTAATGCCGCTATCTCGGACTACGACTACTACCGGTATAACCTACCAACTATGTGCG
ACATTCGGCAGCTGTTGTTCGTGGTGGAGGTCGTTGATAAATACTTTGATTGCTACGATGGCGGATGCAT
TAACGCCAATCAAGTCATCGTGAACAATCTGGACAAGAGCGCCGGCTTCCCCTTTAACAAATGGGGAAAG
GCAAGGCTATATTATGACTCTATGTCCTATGAGGATCAGGACGCTCTCTTCGCGTATACCAAGCGCAACG
TTATCCCCACAATTACCCAGATGAACCTCAAATATGCAATCAGCGCAAAGAACAGAGCGAGGACAGTTGC
TGGGGTGAGTATATGTTCGACAATGACTAACAGGCAGTTTCACCAGAAGCTGTTGAAATCTATTGCCGCT
ACACGAGGGGCTACCGTCGTGATTGGCACCTCCAAATTCTACGGAGGGTGGCATAATATGTTAAAAACTG
TGTACTCCGACGTGGAAAACCCTCACCTGATGGGTTGGGATTATCCTAAGTGCGACCGGGCGATGCCAAA
CATGCTGAGAATTATGGCGTCATTAGTCCTGGCGCGAAAGCACACCACGTGCTGTAGTCTGTCACATCGC
TTTTACAGATTGGCTAATGAATGCGCCCAAGTGCTTAGCGAGATGGTGATGTGTGGGGGTTCACTTTACG
TGAAGCCCGGAGGAACGTCCTCAGGCGACGCCACAACTGCCTACGCAAATTCAGTATTCAACATATGTCA
GGCCGTTACAGCAAACGTGAATGCTCTGCTGTCTACTGATGGGAACAAGATCGCCGATAAGTACGTCCGG
AACCTGCAACACAGGCTGTACGAGTGTCTGTATCGTAATCGAGATGTAGACACCGACTTCGTGAACGAAT
TTTACGCATACTTACGGAAACATTTCTCCATGATGATCCTCTCCGACGATGCAGTTGTGTGCTTTAATTC
AACTTACGCCTCTCAGGGCTTGGTGGCCAGTATCAAAAATTTTAAGTCGGTTCTTTATTATCAGAATAAC
GTGTTTATGAGCGAGGCTAAGTGTTGGACCGAGACTGATCTGACCAAAGGCCCGCACGAGTTCTGTTCCC
AGCACACCATGCTGGTCAAGCAGGGTGATGACTATGTCTATTTACCATACCCAGATCCGAGTAGGATCTT
GGGAGCCGGTTGTTTTGTGGATGACATTGTGAAGACTGACGGTACACTCATGATTGAGCGCTTCGTCAGT
TTGGCAATCGACGCTTACCCCCTTACCAAACATCCAAATCAGGAATATGCGGATGTGTTTCACCTGTACC
TTCAATACATAAGGAAACTTCATGATGAACTAACTGGACATATGCTCGACATGTATTCTGTAATGCTTAC
AAATGACAATACCTCACGGTACTGGGAACCGGAGTTTTATGAAGCCATGTACACCCCACATACTGTCCTG
CAAGAAAACCTTTACTTTCAGTCGTACCCCTATGACGTACCAGATTATGCGTAAGCTAGCTTGACTGACT
GAGATACAGCGTACCTTCAGCTCACAGACATGATAAGATACATTGATGAGTTTGGACAAACCACAACTAG
AATGCAGTGAAAAAAATGCTTTATTTGTGAAATTTGTGATGCTATTGCTTTATTTGTAACCATTATAAGC
TGCAATAAACAAGTTAACAACAACAATTGCATTCATTTTATGTTTCAGGTTCAGGGGGAGGTGTGGGAGG
TTTTTTAAAGCAAGTAAAACCTCTACAAATGTGGTATTGGCCCATCTCTATCGGTATCGTAGCATAACCC
CTTGGGGCCTCTAAACGGGTCTTGAGGGGTTTTTTGTGCCCCTCGGGCCGGATTGCTATCTACCGGCATT
GGCGCAGAAAAAAATGCCTGATGCGACGCTGCGCGTCTTATACTCCCACATATGCCAGATTCAGCAACGG
ATACGGCTTCCCCAACTTGCCCACTTCCATACGTGTCCTCCTTACCAGAAATTTATCCTTAAGGTCGTCA
GCTATCCTGCAGGCGATCTCTCGATTTCGATCAAGACATTCCTTTAATGGTCTTTTCTGGACACCACTAG
GGGTCAGAAGTAGTTCATCAAACTTTCTTCCCTCCCTAATCTCATTGGTTACCTTGGGCTATCGAAACTT
AATTAACCAGTCAAGTCAGCTACTTGGCGAGATCGACTTGTCTGGGTTTCGACTACGCTCAGAATTGCGT
CAGTCAAGTTCGATCTGGTCCTTGCTATTGCACCCGTTCTCCGATTACGAGTTTCATTTAAATCATGTGA
GCAAAAGGCCAGCAAAAGGCCAGGAACCGTAAAAAGGCCGCGTTGCTGGCGTTTTTCCATAGGCTCCGCC
CCCCTGACGAGCATCACAAAAATCGACGCTCAAGTCAGAGGTGGCGAAACCCGACAGGACTATAAAGATA
CCAGGCGTTTCCCCCTGGAAGCTCCCTCGTGCGCTCTCCTGTTCCGACCCTGCCGCTTACCGGATACCTG
TCCGCCTTTCTCCCTTCGGGAAGCGTGGCGCTTTCTCATAGCTCACGCTGTAGGTATCTCAGTTCGGTGT
AGGTCGTTCGCTCCAAGCTGGGCTGTGTGCACGAACCCCCCGTTCAGCCCGACCGCTGCGCCTTATCCGG
TAACTATCGTCTTGAGTCCAACCCGGTAAGACACGACTTATCGCCACTGGCAGCAGCCACTGGTAACAGG
ATTAGCAGAGCGAGGTATGTAGGCGGTGCTACAGAGTTCTTGAAGTGGTGGCCTAACTACGGCTACACTA
GAAGAACAGTATTTGGTATCTGCGCTCTGCTGAAGCCAGTTACCTTCGGAAAAAGAGTTGGTAGCTCTTG
ATCCGGCAAACAAACCACCGCTGGTAGCGGTGGTTTTTTTGTTTGCAAGCAGCAGATTACGCGCAGAAAA
AAAGGATCTCAAGAAGATCCTTTGATCTTTTCTACGGGGTCTGACGCTCAGTGGAACGAAAACTCACGTT
AAGGGATTTTGGTCATGAGATTATCAAAAAGGATCTTCACCTAGATCCTTTTAAATTAAAAATGAAGTTT
TAAATCAATCTAAAGTATATATGAGTAAACTTGGTCTGACAGTTACCAATGCTTAATCAGTGAGGCACCT
ATCTCAGCGATCTGTCTATTTCGTTCATCCATAGTTGCATTTAAATTTCCGAACTCTCCAAGGCCCTCGT
CGGAAAATCTTCAAACCTTTCGTCCGATCCATCTTGCAGGCTACCTCTCGAACGAACTATCGCAAGTCTC
TTGGCCGGCCTTGCGCCTTGGCTATTGCTTGGCAGCGCCTATCGCCAGGTATTACTCCAATCCCGAATAT
CCGAGATCGGGATCACCCGAGAGAAGTTCAACCTACATCCTCAATCCCGATCTATCCGAGATCCGAGGAA
TATCGAAATCGGGGCGCGCCTGGCCTCCGCGCCGGGTTTTGGCGCCTCCCGCGGGCGCCCCCCTCGTCAC
GGCGAGCGCTGCCACGTCAGACGAAGGGCGCAGGAGCGTCCTGATCCTTCCGCCCGGACGCTCAGGACAG
CGGCCCGCTGCTCATAAGACTCGGCCTTAGAACCCCAGTATCAGCAGAAGGACATTTTAGGACGGGACTT
GGGTGACTCTAGGGCACTGGTTTTCTTTCCAGAGAGCGGAACAGGCGAGGAAAAGTAGTCCCTTCTCGGC
GATTCTGCGGAGGGATCTCCGTGGGGCGGTGAACGCCGATGATTATATAAGGACGCGCCGGGTGTGGCAC
AGCTAGTTCCGTCGCAGCCGGGATTTGGGTCGCGGTTCTTGTTTGTGGATCGCTGTGATCGTCACTTGGT
GAGTAGCGGGCTGCTGGGCTGGCCGGGGCTTTCGTGGCCGCCGGGCCGCTCGGTGGGACGGAAGCGTGTG
GAGAGACCGCCAAGGGCTGTAGTCTGGGTCCGCGAGCAAGGTTGCCCTGAACTGGGGGTTGGGGGGAGCG
CAGCAAAATGGCGGCTGTTCCCGAGTCTTGAATGGAAGACGCTTGTGAGGCGGGCTGTGAGGTCGTTGAA
ACAAGGTGGGGGGCATGGTGGGCGGCAAGAACCCAAGGTCTTGAGCCCTTCGCTAATGCGGGAAAGCTCT
TATTCGGGTGAGATGGGCTGGGCACCATCTGGGGACCCTGACGTGAAGTTTGTCACTGACTGGAGAACTC
GGTTTGTCGTCTGTTGCGGGGGCGGCAGTTATGGCGGTGCCGTTGGGCAGTGCACCCGTACCTTTGGGAG
CGCGCGCCCTCGTCGTGTCGTGACGTCACCCGTTCTGTTGGCTTATAATGCAGGGTGGGGCCACCTGCCG
GTAGGTGTGCGGTAGGCTTTTCTCCGTCGCAGGACGCAGGGTTCGGGCCTAGGGTAGGCTCTCCTGAATC
GACAGGCGCCGGACCTCTGGTGAGGGGAGGGATAAGTGAGGCGTCAGTTTCTTTGGTCGGTTTTATGTAC
CTATCTTCTTAAGTAGCTGAAGCTCCGGTTTTGAACTATGCGCTCGGGGTTGGCGAGTGTGTTTTGTGAA
GTTTTTTAGGCACCTTTTGAAATGTAATCATTTGGGTCAATATGTAATTTTCAGTGTTAGACTTGTAAAT
TGTCCGCTAAATTCTGGCCGTTTTTGGCTTTTTTGTTAGACAACATGACCGAGTACAAGCCCACGGTGCG
CCTCGCCACCCGCGACGACGTCCCCAGGGCCGTACGCACCCTCGCCGCCGCGTTCGCCGACTACCCCGCC
ACGCGCCACACCGTCGATCCGGACCGCCACATCGAGCGGGTCACCGAGCTGCAAGAACTCTTCCTCACGC
GCGTCGGGCTCGACATCGGCAAGGTGTGGGTCGCGGACGACGGCGCCGCGGTGGCGGTCTGGACCACGCC
GGAGAGCGTCGAAGCGGGGGCGGTGTTCGCCGAGATCGGCCCGCGCATGGCCGAGTTGAGCGGTTCCCGG
CTGGCCGCGCAGCAACAGATGGAGGGCCTCCTGGCGCCGCACCGGCCCAAGGAGCCCGCGTGGTTCCTGG
CCACCGTCGGCGTCTCGCCCGACCACCAGGGCAAGGGTCTGGGCAGCGCCGTCGTGCTCCCCGGAGTGGA
GGCCGCCGAGCGCGCCGGGGTGCCCGCCTTCCTGGAGACCTCCGCGCCCCGCAACCTCCCCTTCTACGAG
CGGCTCGGCTTCACCGTCACCGCCGACGTCGAGGTGCCCGAAGGACCGCGCACCTGGTGCATGACCCGCA
AGCCCGGTGCCTAGGCTAGTATGTAAGCCTAGTCTTAGATAATAAAATCGCTATCCATCGAAGATGGATG
TGTGTTGGTTTTTTGTGTGTGTAACGCTAGGCGCGCCTGGTGTACCGAGAACGATCCTCTCAGTGCGAGT
CTCGACGATCCATATCGTTGCTTGGCAGTCAGCCAGTCGGAATCCAGCTTGGGACCCAGGAAGTCCAATC
GTCAGATATTGTACTCAAGCCTGGTCACGGCAGCGTACCGATCTGTTTAAACCTAGATATTGATAGTCTG
ATCGGTCAACGTATAATCGAGTCCTAGCTTTTGCAAACATCTATCAAGAGACAGGATCAGCAGGAGGCTT
TCGCATGAGTATTCAACATTTCCGTGTCGCCCTTATTCCCTTTTTTGCGGCATTTTGCCTTCCTGTTTTT
GCTCACCCAGAAACGCTGGTGAAAGTAAAAGATGCTGAAGATCAGTTGGGTGCGCGAGTGGGTTACATCG
AACTGGATCTCAACAGCGGTAAGATCCTTGAGAGTTTTCGCCCCGAAGAACGCTTTCCAATGATGAGCAC
TTTTAAAGTTCTGCTATGTGGCGCGGTATTATCCCGTATTGACGCCGGGCAAGAGCAACTCGGTCGCCGC
ATACACTATTCTCAGAATGACTTGGTTGAGTATTCACCAGTCACAGAAAAGCATCTTACGGATGGCATGA
CAGTAAGAGAATTATGCAGTGCTGCCATAACCATGAGTGATAACACTGCGGCCAACTTACTTCTGACAAC
GATTGGAGGACCGAAGGAGCTAACCGCTTTTTTGCACAACATGGGGGATCATGTAACTCGCCTTGATCGT
TGGGAACCGGAGCTGAATGAAGCCATACCAAACGACGAGCGTGACACCACGATGCCTGTAGCAATGGCAA
CAACCTTGCGTAAACTATTAACTGGCGAACTACTTACTCTAGCTTCCCGGCAACAGTTGATAGACTGGAT
GGAGGCGGATAAAGTTGCAGGACCACTTCTGCGCTCGGCCCTTCCGGCTGGCTGGTTTATTGCTGATAAA
TCTGGAGCCGGTGAGCGTGGGTCTCGCGGTATCATTGCAGCACTGGGGCCAGATGGTAAGCCCTCCCGTA
TCGTAGTTATCTACACGACGGGGAGTCAGGCAACTATGGATGAACGAAATAGACAGATCGCTGAGATAGG
TGCCTCACTGATTAAGCATTGGTAACCGATTCTAGGTGCATTGGCGCAGAAAAAAATGCCTGATGCGACG
CTGCGCGTCTTATACTCCCACATATGCCAGATTCAGCAACGGATACGGCTTCCCCAACTTGCCCACTTCC
ATACGTGTCCTCCTTACCAGAAATTTATCCTTAAGATCCCGAATCGTTTAAACTCGACTCTGGCTCTATC
GAATCTCCGTCGTTTCGAGCTTACGCGAACAGCCGTGGCGCTCATTTGCTCGTCGGGCATCGAATCTCGT
CAGCTATCGTCAGCTTACCTTTTTGGCAGCGATCGCGGCTCCCGACATCTTGGACCATTAGCTCCACAGG
TATCTTCTTCCCTCTAGTGGTCATAACAGCAGCTTCAGCTACCTCTCAATTCAAAAAACCCCTCAAGACC
CGTTTAGAGGCCCCAAGGGGTTATGCTATCAATCGTTGCGTTACACACACAAAAAACCAACACACATCCA
TCTTCGATGGATAGCGATTTTATTATCTAACTGCTGATCGAGTGTAGCCAGATCTAGTAATCAATTACGG
GGTCATTAGTTCATAGCCCATATATGGAGTTCCGCGTTACATAACTTACGGTAAATGGCCCGCCTGGCTG
ACCGCCCAACGACCCCCGCCCATTGACGTCAATAATGACGTATGTTCCCATAGTAACGCCAATAGGGACT
TTCCATTGACGTCAATGGGTGGAGTATTTACGGTAAACTGCCCACTTGGCAGTACATCAAGTGTATCATA
TGCCAAGTACGCCCCCTATTGACGTCAATGACGGTAAATGGCCCGCCTGGCATTATGCCCAGTACATGAC
CTTATGGGACTTTCCTACTTGGCAGTACATCTACGTATTAGTCATCGCTATTACCATGCTGATGCGGTTT
TGGCAGTACATCAATGGGCGTGGATAGCGGTTTGACTCACGGGGATTTCCAAGTCTCCACCCCATTGACG
TCAATGGGAGTTTGTTTTGGCACCAAAATCAACGGGACTTTCCAAAATGTCGTAACAACTCCGCCCCATT
GACGCAAATGGGCGGTAGGCGTGTACGGTGGGAGGTCTATATAAGCAGAGCTGGTTTAGTGAACCGTCAG
ATCAGATCTTTGTCGATCCTACCATCCACTCGACACACCCGCCAGCGGCCGC
Features (pLannotate 1.2.2; 19 found; start..end, strand, type, name):
   2904..3025    -  polyA_signal   SV40 poly(A) signal: SV40 polyadenylation signal
   3048..3117    -  CDS            large T antigen (fragment): large T antigen from SV40 (simian virus 40)
   3140..3186    +  terminator     T7 terminator: transcription terminator for bacteriophage T7 RNA polymerase
   3216..3352    +  terminator     rrnG terminator: transcription terminator from the E. coli ribosomal RNA rrnG operon (Albrechtsen et al., 1991)
   3397..3468    +  misc_feature   3' β-globin insulator: insulator downstream of the human β-globin locus (Farrell et al., 2002)
   3694..4282    -  rep_origin     ori: high-copy-number ColE1/pMB1/pBR322/pUC origin of replication
   4454..4518    -  CDS            bla(M) (fragment): β-lactamase lacking the signal sequence; bla(M); allows cytosolic expression of β-lactamase
   4782..5991    +  promoter       UbC promoter: human ubiquitin C promoter
   5995..6592    +  CDS            PuroR (fragment): puromycin N-acetyltransferase; pac from Streptomyces; confers resistance to puromycin
   6621..6669    +  polyA_signal   poly(A) signal: synthetic polyadenylation signal
   6935..7795    +  CDS            AmpR: β-lactamase; bla; confers resistance to ampicillin, carbenicillin, and related antibiotics
   7808..7944    +  terminator     rrnG terminator: transcription terminator from the E. coli ribosomal RNA rrnG operon (Albrechtsen et al., 1991)
   8096..8167    +  misc_feature   5' β-globin insulator: insulator upstream of the human β-globin locus (Farrell et al., 2002)
   8172..8218    -  terminator     T7 terminator: transcription terminator for bacteriophage T7 RNA polymerase
   8236..8284    -  polyA_signal   poly(A) signal: synthetic polyadenylation signal
   8365..8668    +  enhancer       CMV enhancer: human cytomegalovirus immediate early enhancer
   8741..8758    -  promoter       CMV promoter (fragment): human cytomegalovirus (CMV) immediate early promoter
   8821..8872    +  promoter       CMVd2 promoter: truncated human cytomegalovirus (CMV) immediate early promoter that yields moderately reduced expression relative to the full-length promoter
   8842..2803    +  CDS            rep (fragment) (across the origin): R1AB_SARS2 - Experimental evidence at protein level: Swiss-Prot protein existence level 1. [2'-O-methyltransferase]: Methyltransferase that mediates mRNA cap 2'-O-ribose methylation to the 5'-cap structure of viral mRNAs. N7-methyl guanosine cap is a prerequisite for binding of nsp16. Therefore plays an essential role in viral mRNAs cap methylation which is essential to evade immune system. From Severe acute respiratory syndrome coronavirus 2 (2019-nCoV) (SARS-CoV-2).
