[The description below was written by a language model from this plasmid's Addgene catalogue record and pLannotate feature annotations shown in this document.]
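Description:
pGBW-m4134335 is a mammalian expression plasmid built on the pTwist_CMV_Puro_6 backbone that carries the wild-type SARS-CoV-2 RNA-dependent RNA polymerase, the portion of the ORF1ab polyprotein commonly known as nsp12. The sequenced plasmid is about 8.9 kb, consistent with a roughly 6.1 kb backbone plus a 2.8 kb insert. It is maintained in E. coli at high copy through a ColE1/pUC-type origin and selected with ampicillin via a complete β-lactamase gene. A short additional bla fragment is also annotated but appears to be a backbone remnant.

The polymerase coding sequence is driven by the CMV immediate-early enhancer and promoter and spans the numbering origin of the circular sequence record. The annotation tool matches it to the SARS-CoV-2 replicase polyprotein, and the 2'-O-methyltransferase text attached to that hit describes the parent polyprotein entry rather than this insert. According to the catalogue, the backbone supplies a C-terminal TEV-cleavable HA tag, allowing immunodetection or pull-down followed by tag removal, although the tag is not separately annotated in the feature table. Transcripts terminate at an SV40 polyadenylation signal.

A separate cassette places a puromycin N-acetyltransferase gene under the human ubiquitin C promoter with a synthetic poly(A) signal, allowing puromycin selection of transfected mammalian cells. β-globin insulator elements, T7 and rrnG terminators and an additional synthetic poly(A) signal flank the units, presumably to limit transcriptional read-through between them. The construct is intended for expressing tagged viral polymerase in mammalian cells. The record does not specify further applications.
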