Addgene plasmid #152926: pGBW-m4134335
Purpose: Mammalian expression plasmid for SARS-CoV-2 RNA-dependent RNA polymerase
Depositing lab: Ginkgo Bioworks & Benjie Chen. Depositing organization: Ginkgo Bioworks.
Backbone
  Vector backbone: pTwist_CMV_Puro_6
  Backbone size w/o insert (bp): 6080
  Vector type: Mammalian Expression
  Selectable markers: Puromycin
Growth in bacteria
  Bacterial resistance: Ampicillin, 100 μg/mL
  Growth temperature: 37°C
  Growth strain: DH5alpha
  Copy number: High Copy
Gene/Insert
  Gene/Insert name: SARS-CoV-2 RNA-dependent RNA polymerase
  Species: Severe acute respiratory syndrome coronavirus 2
  Insert size (bp): 2795
  Mutation: wt
  Entrez Gene: ORF1ab (a.k.a. GU280_gp01)
  Promoter: CMV
  Tag / fusion protein: Cleavable TEV;HA (C terminal on backbone)
  Cloning method: Unknown
Resource information
  A portion of this plasmid was derived from a plasmid made by: GinkgoBioworks
Depositor comments: NCBI reference sequence: YP_009725307.1
How to cite: pGBW-m4134335 was a gift from Ginkgo Bioworks & Benjie Chen (Addgene plasmid # 152926 ; http://n2t.net/addgene:152926 ; RRID:Addgene_152926)
